>Addgene plasmid #217995 | pMBS-839 | depositor full sequence | sequence record 424808 | pMBS-839 sequence 2323 bps
TTCGTGCACACAGCCCAGCTTGGAGCGAACGACCTACACCGAACTGAGATACCTACAGCGTGAGCTATGA
GAAAGCGCCACGCTTCCCGAAGGGAGAAAGGCGGACAGGTATCCGGTAAGCGGCAGGGTCGGAACAGGAG
AGCGCACGAGGGAGCTTCCAGGGGGAAACGCCTGGTATCTTTATAGTCCTGTCGGGTTTCGCCACCTCTG
ACTTGAGCGTCGATTTTTGTGATGCTCGTCAGGGGGGCGGAGCCTATGGAAAAACGCCAGCAACGCGGCC
TTTTTACGGTTCCTGGCCTTTTGCTGGCCTTTTGCTCACATGTTCTTTCCTGCGTTATCCCCTGATTCTG
TGGATAACCGTATTACCGCCTTTGAGTGAGCTGATACCGCTCGCCGCAGCCGAACGACCGAGCGCAGCGA
GTCAGTGAGCGAGGAAGCGGAAGAGCGCCCAATACGCAAACCGCCTCTCCCCGCGCGTTGGCCGATTCAT
TAATCACTCTGTGGTCTCACCATGGCCTCGAGGCTCGTCCGTGTGCTGGCCGCCGCCATGCTGGTTGCAG
CGGCCGTGTCGGTCGACGCTGGCGCAATGTGAGACCACGAAGTGGCTCTTCAGTGGACGAAAGGGCCTCG
TGATACGCCTATTTTTATAGGTTAATGTCATGATAATAATGGTTTCTTAGACGTCAGGTGGCACTTTTCG
GGGAAATGTGCGCGGAACCCCTATTTGTTTATTTTTCTAAATACATTCAAATATGTATCCGCTCATGAGA
CAATAACCCTGATAAATGCTTCAATAATATTGAAAAAGGAAGAGTATGCGCTCACGCAACTGGTCCAGAA
CCTTGACCGAACGCAGCGGTGGTAACGGCGCAGTGGCGGTTTTCATGGCTTGTTATGACTGTTTTTTTGG
GGTACAGTCTATGCCTCGGGCATCCAAGCAGCAAGCGCGTTACGCCGTGGGTCGATGTTTGATGTTATGG
AGCAGCAACGATGTTACGCAGCAGGGCAGTCGCCCTAAAACAAAGTTAAACATCATGAGGGAAGCGGTGA
TCGCCGAAGTATCGACTCAACTATCAGAGGTAGTTGGCGTCATCGAGCGCCATCTCGAACCGACGTTGCT
GGCCGTACATTTGTACGGCTCCGCAGTGGATGGCGGCCTGAAGCCACACAGCGATATTGATTTGCTGGTT
ACGGTGACCGTAAGGCTTGATGAAACAACGCGGCGAGCTTTGATCAACGACCTTTTGGAAACTTCGGCTT
CCCCTGGAGAGAGCGAGATTCTCCGCGCTGTAGAAGTCACCATTGTTGTGCACGACGACATCATTCCGTG
GCGTTATCCAGCTAAGCGCGAACTGCAATTTGGAGAATGGCAGCGCAATGACATTCTTGCAGGTATCTTC
GAGCCAGCCACGATCGACATTGATCTGGCTATCTTGCTGACAAAAGCAAGAGAACATAGCGTTGCCTTGG
TAGGTCCAGCGGCGGAGGAACTCTTTGATCCGGTTCCTGAACAGGATCTATTTGAGGCGCTAAATGAAAC
CTTAACGCTATGGAACTCGCCGCCCGACTGGGCTGGCGATGAGCGAAATGTAGTGCTTACGTTGTCCCGC
ATTTGGTACAGCGCAGTAACCGGCAAAATCGCGCCGAAGGATGTCGCTGCCGACTGGGCAATGGAGCGCC
TGCCGGCCCAGTATCAGCCCGTCATACTTGAAGCTAGACAGGCTTATCTTGGACAAGAAGAAGATCGCTT
GGCCTCGCGCGCAGATCAGTTGGAAGAATTTGTCCATTACGTAAAAGGCGAGATCACCAAGGTAGTCGGC
AAATAACTGTCAGACCAAGTTTACTCATATATACTTTAGATTGATTTAAAACTTCATTTTTAATTTAAAA
GGATCTAGGTGAAGATCCTTTTTGATAATCTCATGACCAAAATCCCTTAACGTGAGTTTTCGTTCCACTG
AGCGTCAGACCCCGTAGAAAAGATCAAAGGATCTTCTTGAGATCCTTTTTTTCTGCGCGTAATCTGCTGC
TTGCAAACAAAAAAACCACCGCTACCAGCGGTGGTTTGTTTGCCGGATCAAGAGCTACCAACTCTTTTTC
CGAAGGTAACTGGCTTCAGCAGAGCGCAGATACCAAATACTGTCCTTCTAGTGTAGCCGTAGTTAGGCCA
CCACTTCAAGAACTCTGTAGCACCGCCTACATACCTCGCTCTGCTAATCCTGTTACCAGTGGCTGCTGCC
AGTGGCGATAAGTCGTGTCTTACCGGGTTGGACTCAAGACGATAGTTACCGGATAAGGCGCAGCGGTCGG
GCTGAACGGGGGG
Features (pLannotate 1.2.2; 6 found; start..end, strand, type, name):
    445..494     +  CDS            lacI (fragment): lac repressor; lacI; The lac repressor binds to the lac operator to inhibit transcription in E. coli. This inhibition can be relieved by adding lactose or isopropyl-β-D-thiogalactopyranoside (IPTG).
    711..815     +  promoter       AmpR promoter: bla
    806..886     -  CDS            int (fragment): INT2_ECOLX - Protein inferred from homology: Swiss-Prot protein existence level 3. Putative integrase believed to be involved in the insertion of antibiotic resistance genes into plasmids and transposons. From Escherichia coli.
    972..1028    +  CDS            GmR (fragment): gentamycin acetyltransferase; aacC1; confers resistance to gentamycin
   1035..1823    +  CDS            aadA: S3AD_ECOLX - Experimental evidence at protein level: Swiss-Prot protein existence level 1. Mediates bacterial resistance to the antibiotics streptomycin and spectinomycin. From Escherichia coli.
   1997..262     +  rep_origin     ori (across the origin): high-copy-number ColE1/pMB1/pBR322/pUC origin of replication
