>Addgene plasmid #217995 | pMBS-839 | addgene full sequence | sequence record 434405 | Addgene NGS Result
TTCGTGCACACAGCCCAGCTTGGAGCGAACGACCTACACCGAACTGAGATACCTACAGCGTGAGCTATGA
GAAAGCGCCACGCTTCCCGAAGGGAGAAAGGCGGACAGGTATCCGGTAAGCGGCAGGGTCGGAACAGGAG
AGCGCACGAGGGAGCTTCCAGGGGGAAACGCCTGGTATCTTTATAGTCCTGTCGGGTTTCGCCACCTCTG
ACTTGAGCGTCGATTTTTGTGATGCTCGTCAGGGGGGCGGAGCCTATGGAAAAACGCCAGCAACGCGGCC
TTTTTACGGTTCCTGGCCTTTTGCTGGCCTTTTGCTCACATGTTCTTTCCTGCGTTATCCCCTGATTCTG
TGGATAACCGTATTACCGCCTTTGAGTGAGCTGATACCGCTCGCCGCAGCCGAACGACCGAGCGCAGCGA
GTCAGTGAGCGAGGAAGCGGAAGAGCGCCCAATACGCAAACCGCCTCTCCCCGCGCGTTGGCCGATTCAT
TAATCACTCTGTGGTCTCACCATGGCCTCGAGGCTCGTCCGTGTGCTGGCCGCCGCCATGCTGGTTGCAG
CGGCCGTGTCGGTCGACGCTGGCGCAATGTGAGACCACGAAGTGGCTCTTCAGTGGACGAAAGGGCCTCG
TGATACGCCTATTTTTATAGGTTAATGTCATGATAATAATGGTTTCTTAGACGTCAGGTGGCACTTTTCG
GGGAAATGTGCGCGGAACCCCTATTTGTTTATTTTTCTAAATACATTCAAATATGTATCCGCTCATGAGA
CAATAACCCTGATAAATGCTTCAATAATATTGAAAAAGGAAGAGTATGCGCTCACGCAACTGGTCCAGAA
CCTTGACCGAACGCAGCGGTGGTAACGGCGCAGTGGCGGTTTTCATGGCTTGTTATGACTGTTTTTTTTT
GGGGTACAGTCTATGCCTCGGGCATCCAAGCAGCAAGCGCGTTACGCCGTGGGTCGATGTTTGATGTTAT
GGAGCAGCAACGATGTTACGCAGCAGGGCAGTCGCCCTAAAACAAAGTTAAACATCATGAGGGAAGCGGT
GATCGCCGAAGTATCGACTCAACTATCAGAGGTAGTTGGCGTCATCGAGCGCCATCTCGAACCGACGTTG
CTGGCCGTACATTTGTACGGCTCCGCAGTGGATGGCGGCCTGAAGCCACACAGCGATATTGATTTGCTGG
TTACGGTGACCGTAAGGCTTGATGAAACAACGCGGCGAGCTTTGATCAACGACCTTTTGGAAACTTCGGC
TTCCCCTGGAGAGAGCGAGATTCTCCGCGCTGTAGAAGTCACCATTGTTGTGCACGACGACATCATTCCG
TGGCGTTATCCAGCTAAGCGCGAACTGCAATTTGGAGAATGGCAGCGCAATGACATTCTTGCAGGTATCT
TCGAGCCAGCCACGATCGACATTGATCTGGCTATCTTGCTGACAAAAGCAAGAGAACATAGCGTTGCCTT
GGTAGGTCCAGCGGCGGAGGAACTCTTTGATCCGGTTCCTGAACAGGATCTATTTGAGGCGCTAAATGAA
ACCTTAACGCTATGGAACTCGCCGCCCGACTGGGCTGGCGATGAGCGAAATGTAGTGCTTACGTTGTCCC
GCATTTGGTACAGCGCAGTAACCGGCAAAATCGCGCCGAAGGATGTCGCTGCCGACTGGGCAATGGAGCG
CCTGCCGGCCCAGTATCAGCCCGTCATACTTGAAGCTAGACAGGCTTATCTTGGACAAGAAGAAGATCGC
TTGGCCTCGCGCGCAGATCAGTTGGAAGAATTTGTCCATTACGTAAAAGGCGAGATCACCAAGGTAGTCG
GCAAATAACTGTCAGACCAAGTTTACTCATATATACTTTAGATTGATTTAAAACTTCATTTTTAATTTAA
AAGGATCTAGGTGAAGATCCTTTTTGATAATCTCATGACCAAAATCCCTTAACGTGAGTTTTCGTTCCAC
TGAGCGTCAGACCCCGTAGAAAAGATCAAAGGATCTTCTTGAGATCCTTTTTTTCTGCGCGTAATCTGCT
GCTTGCAAACAAAAAAACCACCGCTACCAGCGGTGGTTTGTTTGCCGGATCAAGAGCTACCAACTCTTTT
TCCGAAGGTAACTGGCTTCAGCAGAGCGCAGATACCAAATACTGTTCTTCTAGTGTAGCCGTAGTTAGGC
CACCACTTCAAGAACTCTGTAGCACCGCCTACATACCTCGCTCTGCTAATCCTGTTACCAGTGGCTGCTG
CCAGTGGCGATAAGTCGTGTCTTACCGGGTTGGACTCAAGACGATAGTTACCGGATAAGGCGCAGCGGTC
GGGCTGAACGGGGGG
Features (pLannotate 1.2.2; 6 found; start..end, strand, type, name):
    445..494     +  CDS            lacI (fragment): lac repressor; lacI; The lac repressor binds to the lac operator to inhibit transcription in E. coli. This inhibition can be relieved by adding lactose or isopropyl-β-D-thiogalactopyranoside (IPTG).
    711..815     +  promoter       AmpR promoter: bla
    806..886     -  CDS            int (fragment): INT2_ECOLX - Protein inferred from homology: Swiss-Prot protein existence level 3. Putative integrase believed to be involved in the insertion of antibiotic resistance genes into plasmids and transposons. From Escherichia coli.
    974..1030    +  CDS            GmR (fragment): gentamycin acetyltransferase; aacC1; confers resistance to gentamycin
   1037..1825    +  CDS            aadA: S3AD_ECOLX - Experimental evidence at protein level: Swiss-Prot protein existence level 1. Mediates bacterial resistance to the antibiotics streptomycin and spectinomycin. From Escherichia coli.
   1999..262     +  rep_origin     ori (across the origin): high-copy-number ColE1/pMB1/pBR322/pUC origin of replication
