[The description below was written by a language model from this plasmid's Addgene catalogue record and pLannotate feature annotations shown in this document.]
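Description:
pMBS-839 is a Level 0 Modular Cloning (MoClo) part plasmid from a Golden Gate toolkit built for recombinant protein production in the protozoan host Leishmania tarentolae. It is based on the pAGM1276 Level 0 acceptor backbone and is a small synthetic-biology storage vector of about 2.3 kb, maintained in E. coli through a high-copy ColE1/pUC-type origin of replication. Selection is by spectinomycin, conferred by the aadA aminoglycoside adenylyltransferase gene. The annotated bla (AmpR) promoter lies upstream of aadA. The short integrase and gentamicin acetyltransferase fragments around it are probably leftovers of the integron-type cassette from which the marker was taken, and a small lacI fragment likewise appears to be a backbone remnant with no functional role.

The payload is an insert of roughly 80 bp encoding the secretion signal peptide of secreted acid phosphatase 1 (sAP1) from Leishmania mexicana. The automated feature tables do not annotate this insert; they cover only backbone elements. The two sequence records (depositor and sequencing-derived) differ by two nucleotides in length but give the same feature set. The plasmid carries no promoter, terminator or coding partner for the signal peptide and is not an expression construct on its own. The part occupies MoClo position B2, and BsaI digestion releases it with the position-specific overhangs. In a Golden Gate reaction it can then be assembled with promoter, coding sequence, tag and terminator modules into a Level 1 transcription unit. Placed in frame at the N-terminus of a protein of interest, the sAP1 signal is intended to direct that protein into the secretory pathway for secretion.
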