Addgene plasmid #217995: pMBS-839
Purpose: sAP1 protein secretion signal
Depositing lab: Michael Schroda. Depositing organization: Rheinland-Pfälzische Technische Universität Kaiserslautern. Publication: A Modular Cloning Toolkit for the production of recombinant proteins in Leishmania tarentolae. Hieronimus K, Donauer T, Klein J, Hinkel B, Spanle JV, Probst A, Niemeyer J, Kibrom S, Kiefer AM, Schneider L, Husemann B, Bischoff E, Mohring S, Bayer N, Klein D, Engels A, Ziehmer BG, Stiebeta J, Moroka P, Schroda M, Deponte M. Microb Cell. 2024 Apr 30;11:128-142. doi: 10.15698/mic2024.04.821. eCollection 2024. PubMed 38799406.
Backbone
  Vector backbone: pAGM1276
  Backbone manufacturer: Sylvestre Marillonnet (Addgene plasmid #47986)
  Backbone size w/o insert (bp): 2845
  Total vector size (bp): 2323
  Vector type: Synthetic Biology
Growth in bacteria
  Bacterial resistance: Spectinomycin, 50 μg/mL
  Growth temperature: 37°C
  Growth strain: DH5alpha
  Copy number: High Copy
Gene/Insert
  Gene/Insert name: Secretion signal peptide derived from the secretory protein secreted acid phosphatase 1 (sAP1)
  Species: Leishmania mexicana
  Insert size (bp): 80
  Cloning method: Golden Gate
  Sequencing primers: 5′ CAATACGCAAACCGCCTCTCC; 3′ AATAGGCGTATCACGAGGC
Terms and licenses: Academic/Nonprofit Terms; Industry Terms: Not Available to Industry
Depositor comments: Level 0 MoClo Part Position B2, insert can be released via BsaI digest
How to cite: pMBS-839 was a gift from Michael Schroda (Addgene plasmid # 217995 ; http://n2t.net/addgene:217995 ; RRID:Addgene_217995)
